>Addgene plasmid #115202 | pLEX307_CR-PDHA2S291D/S293D | addgene full sequence | sequence record 231793 | Addgene NGS Result
TAATGTGAGTTAGCTCACTCATTAGGCACCCCAGGCTTTACACTTTATGCTTCCGGCTCGTATGTTGTGT
GGAATTGTGAGCGGATAACAATTTCACACAGGAAACAGCTATGACCATGATTACGCCAAGCGCGCAATTA
ACCCTCACTAAAGGGAACAAAAGCTGGAGCTGCAAGCTTAATGTAGTCTTATGCAATACTCTTGTAGTCT
TGCAACATGGTAACGATGAGTTAGCAACATGCCTTACAAGGAGAGAAAAAGCACCGTGCATGCCGATTGG
TGGAAGTAAGGTGGTACGATCGTGCCTTATTAGGAAGGCAACAGACGGGTCTGACATGGATTGGACGAAC
CACTGAATTGCCGCATTGCAGAGATATTGTATTTAAGTGCCTAGCTCGATACATAAACGGGTCTCTCTGG
TTAGACCAGATCTGAGCCTGGGAGCTCTCTGGCTAACTAGGGAACCCACTGCTTAAGCCTCAATAAAGCT
TGCCTTGAGTGCTTCAAGTAGTGTGTGCCCGTCTGTTGTGTGACTCTGGTAACTAGAGATCCCTCAGACC
CTTTTAGTCAGTGTGGAAAATCTCTAGCAGTGGCGCCCGAACAGGGACTTGAAAGCGAAAGGGAAACCAG
AGGAGCTCTCTCGACGCAGGACTCGGCTTGCTGAAGCGCGCACGGCAAGAGGCGAGGGGCGGCGACTGGT
GAGTACGCCAAAAATTTTGACTAGCGGAGGCTAGAAGGAGAGAGATGGGTGCGAGAGCGTCAGTATTAAG
CGGGGGAGAATTAGATCGCGATGGGAAAAAATTCGGTTAAGGCCAGGGGGAAAGAAAAAATATAAATTAA
AACATATAGTATGGGCAAGCAGGGAGCTAGAACGATTCGCAGTTAATCCTGGCCTGTTAGAAACATCAGA
AGGCTGTAGACAAATACTGGGACAGCTACAACCATCCCTTCAGACAGGATCAGAAGAACTTAGATCATTA
TATAATACAGTAGCAACCCTCTATTGTGTGCATCAAAGGATAGAGATAAAAGACACCAAGGAAGCTTTAG
ACAAGATAGAGGAAGAGCAAAACAAAAGTAAGACCACCGCACAGCAAGCGGCCGCTGATCTTCAGACCTG
GAGGAGGAGATATGAGGGACAATTGGAGAAGTGAATTATATAAATATAAAGTAGTAAAAATTGAACCATT
AGGAGTAGCACCCACCAAGGCAAAGAGAAGAGTGGTGCAGAGAGAAAAAAGAGCAGTGGGAATAGGAGCT
TTGTTCCTTGGGTTCTTGGGAGCAGCAGGAAGCACTATGGGCGCAGCGTCAATGACGCTGACGGTACAGG
CCAGACAATTATTGTCTGGTATAGTGCAGCAGCAGAACAATTTGCTGAGGGCTATTGAGGCGCAACAGCA
TCTGTTGCAACTCACAGTCTGGGGCATCAAGCAGCTCCAGGCAAGAATCCTGGCTGTGGAAAGATACCTA
AAGGATCAACAGCTCCTGGGGATTTGGGGTTGCTCTGGAAAACTCATTTGCACCACTGCTGTGCCTTGGA
ATGCTAGTTGGAGTAATAAATCTCTGGAACAGATTTGGAATCACACGACCTGGATGGAGTGGGACAGAGA
AATTAACAATTACACAAGCTTAATACACTCCTTAATTGAAGAATCGCAAAACCAGCAAGAAAAGAATGAA
CAAGAATTATTGGAATTAGATAAATGGGCAAGTTTGTGGAATTGGTTTAACATAACAAATTGGCTGTGGT
ATATAAAATTATTCATAATGATAGTAGGAGGCTTGGTAGGTTTAAGAATAGTTTTTGCTGTACTTTCTAT
AGTGAATAGAGTTAGGCAGGGATATTCACCATTATCGTTTCAGACCCACCTCCCAACCCCGAGGGGACCC
ATGCATTGCATCTCAATTAGTCAGCAACCAGGTGTGGAAAGTCCCCAGGCTCCCCAGCAGGCAGAAGTAT
GCAAAGCATGCGTCTCAATTAGTCAGCAACCATAGTCCCGCCCCTAACTCCGCCCATCCCGCCCCTAACT
CCGCCCAGTTCCGCCCATTCTCCGCCCCATGGCTGACTAATTTTTTTTATTTATGCAGAGGCCGAGGCCG
CCTCGGCCTCTGAGCTATTCCAGAAGTAGTGAGGAGGCTTTTTTGGAGGCCTAGGCTTTTGCAAAAAGCT
TTCTAGAGGTACCACCGGAGCTTACCATGACCGAGTACAAGCCCACGGTGCGCCTCGCCACCCGCGACGA
CGTCCCCAGGGCCGTACGCACCCTCGCCGCCGCGTTCGCCGACTACCCCGCCACGCGCCACACCGTCGAT
CCGGACCGCCACATCGAGCGGGTCACCGAGCTGCAAGAACTCTTCCTCACGCGCGTCGGGCTCGACATCG
GCAAGGTGTGGGTCGCGGACGACGGCGCCGCCGTGGCGGTCTGGACCACGCCGGAGAGCGTCGAAGCGGG
GGCGGTGTTCGCCGAGATCGGCCCGCGCATGGCCGAGTTGAGCGGTTCCCGGCTGGCCGCGCAGCAACAG
ATGGAAGGCCTCCTGGCGCCGCACCGGCCCAAGGAGCCCGCGTGGTTCCTGGCCACCGTCGGCGTCTCGC
CCGACCACCAGGGCAAGGGTCTGGGCAGCGCCGTCGTGCTCCCCGGAGTGGAGGCGGCCGAGCGCGCCGG
GGTGCCCGCCTTCCTGGAGACCTCCGCGCCCCGCAACCTCCCCTTCTACGAGCGGCTCGGCTTCACCGTC
ACCGCCGACGTCGAGGTGCCCGAAGGACCGCGCACCTGGTGCATGACCCGCAAGCCCGGTGCCAGTTAAC
GAATTCTAGATCTTGAGACAAATGGCAGTATTCATCCACAATTTTAAAAGAAAAGGGGGGATTGGGGGGT
ACAGTGCAGGGGAAAGAATAGTAGACATAATAGCAACAGACATACAAACTAAAGAATTACAAAAACAAAT
TACAAAAATTCAAAATTTTCGGGTTTATTACAGGGACAGCAGAGATCCACTTTGGCGCCGGCTCGAGGCC
TGCAGGTGCAAAGATGGATAAAGTTTTAAACAGAGAGGAATCTTTGCAGCTAATGGACCTTCTAGGTCTT
GAAAGGAGTGGGAATTGGCTCCGGTGCCCGTCAGTGGGCAGAGCGCACATCGCCCACAGTCCCCGAGAAG
TTGGGGGGAGGGGTCGGCAATTGAACCGGTGCCTAGAGAAGGTGGCGCGGGGTAAACTGGGAAAGTGATG
TCGTGTACTGGCTCCGCCTTTTTCCCGAGGGTGGGGGAGAACCGTATATAAGTGCAGTAGTCGCCGTGAA
CGTTCTTTTTCGCAACGGGTTTGCCGCCAGAACACAGGTAAGTGCCGTGTGTGGTTCCCGCGGGCCTGGC
CTCTTTACGGGTTATGGCCCTTGCGTGCCTTGAATTACTTCCACCTGGCTGCAGTACGTGATTCTTGATC
CCGAGCTTCGGGTTGGAAGTGGGTGGGAGAGTTCGAGGCCTTGCGCTTAAGGAGCCCCTTCGCCTCGTGC
TTGAGTTGAGGCCTGGCCTGGGCGCTGGGGCCGCCGCGTGCGAATCTGGTGGCACCTTCGCGCCTGTCTC
GCTGCTTTCGATAAGTCTCTAGCCATTTAAAATTTTTGATGACCTGCTGCGACGCTTTTTTTCTGGCAAG
ATAGTCTTGTAAATGCGGGCCAAGATCTGCACACTGGTATTTCGGTTTTTGGGGCCGCGGGCGGCGACGG
GGCCCGTGCGTCCCAGCGCACATGTTCGGCGAGGCGGGGCCTGCGAGCGCGGCCACCGAGAATCGGACGG
GGGTAGTCTCAAGCTGGCCGGCCTGCTCTGGTGCCTGGCCTCGCGCCGCCGTGTATCGCCCCGCCCTGGG
CGGCAAGGCTGGCCCGGTCGGCACCAGTTGCGTGAGCGGAAAGATGGCCGCTTCCCGGCCCTGCTGCAGG
GAGCTCAAAATGGAGGACGCGGCGCTCGGGAGAGCGGGCGGGTGAGTCACCCACACAAAGGAAAAGGGCC
TTTCCGTCCTCAGCCGTCGCTTCATGTGACTCCACGGAGTACCGGGCGCCGTCCAGGCACCTCGATTAGT
TCTCGAGCTTTTGGAGTACGTCGTCTTTAGGTTGGGGGGAGGGGTTTTATGCGATGGAGTTTCCCCACAC
TGAGTGGGTGGAGACTGAAGTTAGGCCAGCTTGGCACTTGATGTAATTCTCCTTGGAATTTGCCCTTTTT
GAGTTTGGATCTTGGTTCATTCTCAAGCCTCAGACAGTGGTTCAAAGTTTTTTTCTTCCATTTCAGGTGT
CGTGAGGCTAGCATGCTGGCCGCCTTCATCTCCCGCGTGTTGAGGCGAGTTGCCCAGAAATCAGCTCGCA
GAGTGCTGGTGGCATCCCGTAACTCCTCAAATGACGCTACATTTGAAATTAAGAAATGTGATCTTTATCT
GTTGGAAGAGGGTCCCCCTGTCACTACAGTGCTCACTAGGGCGGAGGGGCTTAAATACTACAGGATGATG
CTGACTGTTCGCCGCATGGAATTGAAGGCAGATCAGCTGTACAAACAGAAATTCATTCGCGGTTTCTGTC
ACCTGTGCGATGGTCAGGAAGCTTGTTGCGTGGGCCTTGAGGCCGGCATAAATCCCTCGGATCACGTCAT
TACATCCTATAGGGCTCATGGTGTGTGCTATACTCGGGGACTTTCTGTCCGATCCATTCTCGCAGAGCTG
ACGGGAAGAAGAGGAGGTTGTGCTAAAGGAAAAGGAGGATCGATGCATATGTATACCAAGAACTTCTATG
GGGGCAATGGCATCGTCGGTGCACAGGGCCCCCTGGGCGCTGGCATTGCTCTGGCCTGTAAATATAAAGG
AAACGATGAGATCTGTTTGACTTTATATGGGGATGGCGCTGCGAATCAGGGGCAGATAGCCGAAGCTTTC
AATATGGCAGCTTTATGGAAATTACCTTGTGTTTTCATCTGTGAGAATAACCTATATGGAATGGGAACAT
CTACTGAGAGAGCAGCAGCCAGCCCTGATTACTACAAGAGGGGCAATTTTATCCCTGGGCTAAAGGTCGA
TGGAATGGATGTTCTGTGTGTTCGTGAGGCAACAAAATTTGCAGCTAACTACTGTAGATCTGGAAAGGGG
CCCATACTGATGGAGCTGCAAACCTACCGTTATCATGGACACGACATGGACGATCCTGGAGTCAGTTATC
GTACACGAGAAGAAATTCAGGAAGTAAGAAGTAAGAGGGATCCTATAATAATTCTCCAAGATAGAATGGT
AAACAGCAAGCTCGCCACTGTGGAAGAATTAAAGGAAATTGGGGCTGAGGTGAGGAAAGAAATTGATGAT
GCTGCCCAGTTTGCTACCACTGATCCTGAGCCACATTTGGAAGAATTAGGCCATCACATCTACAGCAGTG
ATTCATCTTTTGAAGTTCGTGGTGCAAATCCATGGATCAAGTTTAAGTCCGTCAGTTAAACTAGTACGCG
TTAAGTCGACAATCAACCTCTGGATTACAAAATTTGTGAAAGATTGACTGGTATTCTTAACTATGTTGCT
CCTTTTACGCTATGTGGATACGCTGCTTTAATGCCTTTGTATCATGCTATTGCTTCCCGTATGGCTTTCA
TTTTCTCCTCCTTGTATAAATCCTGGTTGCTGTCTCTTTATGAGGAGTTGTGGCCCGTTGTCAGGCAACG
TGGCGTGGTGTGCACTGTGTTTGCTGACGCAACCCCCACTGGTTGGGGCATTGCCACCACCTGTCAGCTC
CTTTCCGGGACTTTCGCTTTCCCCCTCCCTATTGCCACGGCGGAACTCATCGCCGCCTGCCTTGCCCGCT
GCTGGACAGGGGCTCGGCTGTTGGGCACTGACAATTCCGTGGTGTTGTCGGGGAAATCATCGTCCTTTCC
TTGGCTGCTCGCCTGTGTTGCCACCTGGATTCTGCGCGGGACGTCCTTCTGCTACGTCCCTTCGGCCCTC
AATCCAGCGGACCTTCCTTCCCGCGGCCTGCTGCCGGCTCTGCGGCCTCTTCCGCGTCTTCGCCTTCGCC
CTCAGACGAGTCGGATCTCCCTTTGGGCCGCCTCCCCGCGTCGACTTTAAGACCAATGACTTACAAGGCA
GCTGTAGATCTTAGCCACTTTTTAAAAGAAAAGGGGGGACTGGAAGGGCTAATTCACTCCCAACGAAGAC
AAGATCTGCTTTTTGCTTGTACTGGGTCTCTCTGGTTAGACCAGATCTGAGCCTGGGAGCTCTCTGGCTA
ACTAGGGAACCCACTGCTTAAGCCTCAATAAAGCTTGCCTTGAGTGCTTCAAGTAGTGTGTGCCCGTCTG
TTGTGTGACTCTGGTAACTAGAGATCCCTCAGACCCTTTTAGTCAGTGTGGAAAATCTCTAGCAGTACGT
ATAGTAGTTCATGTCATCTTATTATTCAGTATTTATAACTTGCAAAGAAATGAATATCAGAGAGTGAGAG
GAACTTGTTTATTGCAGCTTATAATGGTTACAAATAAAGCAATAGCATCACAAATTTCACAAATAAAGCA
TTTTTTTCACTGCATTCTAGTTGTGGTTTGTCCAAACTCATCAATGTATCTTATCATGTCTGGCTCTAGC
TATCCCGCCCCTAACTCCGCCCATCCCGCCCCTAACTCCGCCCAGTTCCGCCCATTCTCCGCCCCATGGC
TGACTAATTTTTTTTATTTATGCAGAGGCCGAGGCCGCCTCGGCCTCTGAGCTATTCCAGAAGTAGTGAG
GAGGCTTTTTTGGAGGCCTAGGGACGTACCCAATTCGCCCTATAGTGAGTCGTATTACGCGCGCTCACTG
GCCGTCGTTTTACAACGTCGTGACTGGGAAAACCCTGGCGTTACCCAACTTAATCGCCTTGCAGCACATC
CCCCTTTCGCCAGCTGGCGTAATAGCGAAGAGGCCCGCACCGATCGCCCTTCCCAACAGTTGCGCAGCCT
GAATGGCGAATGGG
[124 nt withheld, positions 6945-7068]
C
[91 nt withheld, positions 7070-7160]
A
[49 nt withheld, positions 7162-7210]
CCTTTGACGTTGGAGTCCACGTTCTTT
[37 nt withheld, positions 7238-7274]
ACCCTATCTCGGTCTATTCTTTTGATTTATAAGGGATTTTGCCGATTTCGGCCTATTGGTTAAAAAATGA
GCTGATTTAACAAAAATTTAACGCGAATTTTAACAAAATATTAACGCTTACAATTTAGGTGGCACTTTTC
GGGGAAATGTGCGCGGAACCCCTATTTGTTTATTTTTCTAAATACATTCAAATATGTATCCGCTCATGAG
ACAATAACCCTGATAAATGCTTCAATAATATTGAAAAAGGAAGAGTATGAGTATTCAACATTTCCGTGTC
GCCCTTATTCCCTTTTTTGCGGCATTTTGCCTTCCTGTTTTTGCTCACCCAGAAACGCTGGTGAAAGTAA
AAGATGCTGAAGATCAGTTGGGTGCACGAGTGGGTTACATCGAACTGGATCTCAACAGCGGTAAGATCCT
TGAGAGTTTTCGCCCCGAAGAACGTTTTCCAATGATGAGCACTTTTAAAGTTCTGCTATGTGGCGCGGTA
TTATCCCGTATTGACGCCGGGCAAGAGCAACTCGGTCGCCGCATACACTATTCTCAGAATGACTTGGTTG
AGTACTCACCAGTCACAGAAAAGCATCTTACGGATGGCATGACAGTAAGAGAATTATGCAGTGCTGCCAT
AACCATGAGTGATAACACTGCGGCCAACTTACTTCTGACAACGATCGGAGGACCGAAGGAGCTAACCGCT
TTTTTGCACAACATGGGGGATCATGTAACTCGCCTTGATCGTTGGGAACCGGAGCTGAATGAAGCCATAC
CAAACGACGAGCGTGACACCACGATGCCTGTAGCAATGGCAACAACGTTGCGCAAACTATTAACTGGCGA
ACTACTTACTCTAGCTTCCCGGCAACAATTAATAGACTGGATGGAGGCGGATAAAGTTGCAGGACCACTT
CTGCGCTCGGCCCTTCCGGCTGGCTGGTTTATTGCTGATAAATCTGGAGCCGGTGAGCGTGGGTCTCGCG
GTATCATTGCAGCACTGGGGCCAGATGGTAAGCCCTCCCGTATCGTAGTTATCTACACGACGGGGAGTCA
GGCAACTATGGATGAACGAAATAGACAGATCGCTGAGATAGGTGCCTCACTGATTAAGCATTGGTAACTG
TCAGACCAAGTTTACTCATATATACTTTAGATTGATTTAAAACTTCATTTTTAATTTAAAAGGATCTAGG
TGAAGATCCTTTTTGATAATCTCATGACCAAAATCCCTTAACGTGAGTTTTCGTTCCACTGAGCGTCAGA
CCCCGTAGAAAAGATCAAAGGATCTTCTTGAGATCCTTTTTTTCTGCGCGTAATCTGCTGCTTGCAAACA
AAAAAACCACCGCTACCAGCGGTGGTTTGTTTGCCGGATCAAGAGCTACCAACTCTTTTTCCGAAGGTAA
CTGGCTTCAGCAGAGCGCAGATACCAAATACTGTTCTTCTAGTGTAGCCGTAGTTAGGCCACCACTTCAA
GAACTCTGTAGCACCGCCTACATACCTCGCTCTGCTAATCCTGTTACCAGTGGCTGCTGCCAGTGGCGAT
AAGTCGTGTCTTACCGGGTTGGACTCAAGACGATAGTTACCGGATAAGGCGCAGCGGTCGGGCTGAACGG
GGGGTTCGTGCACACAGCCCAGCTTGGAGCGAACGACCTACACCGAACTGAGATACCTACAGCGTGAGCT
ATGAGAAAGCGCCACGCTTCCCGAAGGGAGAAAGGCGGACAGGTATCCGGTAAGCGGCAGGGTCGGAACA
GGAGAGCGCACGAGGGAGCTTCCAGGGGGAAACGCCTGGTATCTTTATAGTCCTGTCGGGTTTCGCCACC
TCTGACTTGAGCGTCGATTTTTGTGATGCTCGTCAGGGGGGCGGAGCCTATGGAAAAACGCCAGCAACGC
GGCCTTTTTACGGTTCCTGGCCTTTTGCTGGCCTTTTGCTCACATGTTCTTTCCTGCGTTATCCCCTGAT
TCTGTGGATAACCGTATTACCGCCTTTGAGTGAGCTGATACCGCTCGCCGCAGCCGAACGACCGAGCGCA
GCGAGTCAGTGAGCGAGGAAGCGGAAGAGCGCCCAATACGCAAACCGCCTCTCCCCGCGCGTTGGCCGAT
TCATTAATGCAGCTGGCACGACAGGTTTCCCGACTGGAAAGCGGGCAGTGAGCGCAACGCAAT
Features (pLannotate 1.2.2; 30 found; start..end, strand, type, name):
      1..22      +  protein_bind   CAP binding site: CAP binding activates transcription in the presence of cAMP. E. coli catabolite activator protein
     37..67      +  promoter       lac promoter: promoter for the E. coli lac operon
     75..91      +  protein_bind   lac operator: The lac repressor binds to the lac operator to inhibit transcription in E. coli. This inhibition can be relieved by adding lactose or isopropyl-β-D-thiogalactopyranoside (IPTG). lac repressor encoded by lacI
    136..154     +  promoter       T3 promoter: promoter for bacteriophage T3 RNA polymerase
    182..408     +  promoter       RSV promoter: Rous sarcoma virus enhancer/promoter
    409..589     +  LTR            5' LTR (truncated): truncated 5' long terminal repeat (LTR) from HIV-1
    636..761     +  misc_feature   HIV-1 Ψ: packaging signal of human immunodeficiency virus type 1
    745..1108    +  CDS            HIV-1 gag (fragment): gag protein from human immunodeficiency virus 1; gag
   1254..1487    +  misc_feature   RRE: The Rev response element (RRE) of HIV-1 allows for Rev-dependent mRNA export from the nucleus to the cytoplasm.
   1864..1890    +  CDS            Rev (fragment): human immunodeficiency virus 1 (HIV-1) Rev protein; rev; enhances nuclear export of unspliced and incompletely spliced viral mRNAs
   1897..1920    +  promoter       SV40 promoter (fragment): SV40 early promoter
   1921..1992    +  promoter       SV40 promoter (fragment): SV40 enhancer and early promoter
   2016..2151    +  rep_origin     SV40 ori: SV40 origin of replication
   2197..2793    +  CDS            PuroR (fragment): puromycin N-acetyltransferase; pac from Streptomyces; confers resistance to puromycin
   2842..2959    +  misc_feature   cPPT/CTS: central polypurine tract and central termination sequence of HIV-1
   3024..3090    +  CDS            small t antigen (fragment): SV40 (simian virus 40) small t antigen
   3097..4275    +  promoter       EF-1α promoter: strong constitutive promoter for human elongation factor EF-1α
   4283..5446    +  CDS            PDHA2: ODPAT_HUMAN - Also known as PDHAL. Experimental evidence at protein level: Swiss-Prot protein existence level 1. The pyruvate dehydrogenase complex catalyzes the overall conversion of pyruvate to acetyl-CoA and CO(2), and thereby links the glycolytic pathway to the tricarboxylic cycle. From Homo sapiens (Human).
   5471..6059    +  misc_feature   WPRE: woodchuck hepatitis virus posttranscriptional regulatory element
   6110..6129    +  misc_feature   cPPT/CTS (fragment): central polypurine tract and central termination sequence of HIV-1
   6131..6364    +  LTR            3' LTR (ΔU3): self-inactivating 3' long terminal repeat (LTR) from HIV-1
   6442..6563    +  polyA_signal   SV40 poly(A) signal: SV40 polyadenylation signal
   6603..6738    +  rep_origin     SV40 ori: SV40 origin of replication
   6759..6777    -  promoter       T7 promoter: promoter for bacteriophage T7 RNA polymerase
   6785..6940    +  CDS            lacZα (fragment): LacZα fragment of β-galactosidase; lacZ fragment
   6945..7373    +  rep_origin     f1 ori (sequence partly withheld): f1 bacteriophage origin of replication; arrow indicates direction of (+) strand synthesis
   7426..7530    +  promoter       AmpR promoter: bla
   7531..8391    +  CDS            AmpR: β-lactamase; bla; confers resistance to ampicillin, carbenicillin, and related antibiotics
   8562..9150    +  rep_origin     ori: high-copy-number ColE1/pMB1/pBR322/pUC origin of replication
   9333..9425    +  CDS            lacI (fragment): lac repressor; lacI; The lac repressor binds to the lac operator to inhibit transcription in E. coli. This inhibition can be relieved by adding lactose or isopropyl-β-D-thiogalactopyranoside (IPTG).
