[The description below was written by a language model from this plasmid's Addgene catalogue record and pLannotate feature annotations shown in this document.]
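Description:
pLEX307_CR-PDHA2S291D/S293D is a lentiviral expression plasmid built on the pLEX-307 backbone for stable delivery of a mutant human PDHA2 cDNA into mammalian cells. It is maintained in E. coli through a high-copy ColE1/pUC-type origin and an ampicillin resistance gene (β-lactamase), and it also carries an f1 origin and remnants of lac/lacZα cloning sequences. The viral portion has the layout of a third-generation, self-inactivating vector. An RSV promoter drives a truncated HIV-1 5' LTR, followed by the Ψ packaging signal with a gag fragment, the Rev response element and a cPPT/CTS. A ΔU3 3' LTR and an SV40 polyadenylation signal close the transfer cassette. Within the provirus, an SV40 early promoter/origin region expresses puromycin N-acetyltransferase, which allows puromycin selection of transduced cells.

The payload is placed between NheI and SpeI sites downstream of the strong constitutive EF-1α promoter and upstream of a WPRE, which enhances transcript stability and expression. It encodes PDHA2, the pyruvate dehydrogenase E1 alpha subunit isoform that participates in converting pyruvate to acetyl-CoA. The encoded protein carries S291D and S293D substitutions. Replacing serine with aspartate is commonly used to mimic phosphorylation, although the record does not state this rationale. A silent c.321C>T change removes the canonical PAM of a specific sgRNA target, so the transgene resists Cas9 cleavage. No epitope tag or reporter is annotated. The stated purpose is lentiviral transduction and expression of this CRISPR-resistant mutant in mammalian cells, which suits add-back experiments alongside Cas9 targeting of the endogenous gene with the matching guide.
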