Addgene plasmid #115202: pLEX307_CR-PDHA2S291D/S293D
Purpose: Lentiviral transduction and expression of CRISPR/Cas9-resistant PDHA2S291D/S293D into any mammalian cell (when using sgRNA 5'-ATGTAATGACGTGATCCGAG-3')
Depositing lab: Mohan Babu. Depositing organization: University of Regina. Publication: The conserved Tpk1 regulates non-homologous end joining double-strand break repair by phosphorylation of Nej1, a homolog of the human XLF. Jessulat M, Amin S, Hooshyar M, Malty R, Moutaoufik MT, Zilocchi M, Istace Z, Phanse S, Aoki H, Omidi K, Burnside D, Samanfar B, Aly KA, Golshani A, Babu M. Nucleic Acids Res. 2021 Jul 9. pii: 6318499. doi: 10.1093/nar/gkab585. PubMed 34244791.
Backbone
  Vector backbone: pLEX-307
  Backbone manufacturer: David Root, Addgene plasmid # 41392
  Backbone size w/o insert (bp): 8270
  Vector type: Lentiviral
  Selectable markers: Puromycin
Growth in bacteria
  Bacterial resistance: Ampicillin, 100 μg/mL
  Growth temperature: 30°C
  Growth strain: NEB Stable
  Copy number: High Copy
Gene/Insert
  Gene/Insert name: CR (CRISPR/Cas9-resistant)-PDHA2S291D/S293D
  Species: H. sapiens (human)
  Insert size (bp): 1167
  Mutation: c.321C>T (silent when translated to protein, confers CRISPR/Cas9 resistance since it mutates the canonical PAM site), p.S291D/S293D
  GenBank ID: NM_005390.4, NP_005381.1
  Entrez Gene: PDHA2 (a.k.a. PDHAL, MGC149517, MGC149518)
  Promoter: EF1alpha
  Cloning method: Restriction Enzyme; 5′ cloning site NheI (not destroyed); 3′ cloning site SpeI (not destroyed)
  Sequencing primers: 5′ EF1alpha_F; 3′ WPRE_R
Terms and licenses: Academic/Nonprofit Terms; Industry Terms: Not Available to Industry
How to cite: pLEX307_CR-PDHA2S291D/S293D was a gift from Mohan Babu (Addgene plasmid # 115202 ; http://n2t.net/addgene:115202 ; RRID:Addgene_115202)
