>Addgene plasmid #115202 | pLEX307_CR-PDHA2S291D/S293D | depositor partial sequence | sequence record 230425 | EF1alpha primer
ARAASTTTCTTATTTMTGTGTCGTGAGGCTAGCATGCTGGCCGCCTTCATCTCCCGCGTGTTGAGGCGAG
TTGCCCAGAAATCAGCTCGCAGAGTGCTGGTGGCATCCCGTAACTCCTCAAATGACGCTACATTTGAAAT
TAAGAAATGTGATCTTTATCTGTTGGAAGAGGGTCCCCCTGTCACTACAGTGCTCACTAGGGCGGAGGGG
CTTAAATACTACAGGATGATGCTGACTGTTCGCCGCATGGAATTGAAGGCAGATCAGCTGTACAAACAGA
AATTCATTCGCGGTTTCTGTCACCTGTGCGATGGTCAGGAAGCTTGTTGCGTGGGCCTTGAGGCCGGCAT
AAATCCCTCGGATCACGTCATTACATCCTATAGGGCTCATGGTGTGTGCTATACTCGGGGACTTTCTGTC
CGATCCATTCTCGCAGAGCTGACGGGAAGAAGAGGAGGTTGTGCTAAAGGAAAAGGAGGATCGATGCATA
TGTATACCAAGAACTTCTATGGGGGCAATGGCATCGTCGGTGCACAGGGCCCCCTGGGCGCTGGCATTGC
TCTGGCCTGTAAATATAAAGGAAACGATGAGATCTGTTTGACTTTATATGGGGATGGCGCTGCGAATCAG
GGGCAGATAGCCGAAGCTTTCAATATGGCAGCTTTATGGAAATTACCTTGTGTTTTCATCTGTGAGAATA
ACCTATATGGAATGGGAACATCTACTGAGAGAGCAGCAGCCAGCCCTGATTACTACAAGAGGGGCAATTT
TATCCCTGGGCTAAAGGTCGATGGAATGGATGTTCTGTGTGTTCGTGAGGCAACAAAATTTGCAGCTAAC
TACTGTAGATCTGGAAAGGGGCCCATACTGATGGAGCTGCAAACCTACCGTTATCATGGACACGACATGG
ACGATCCTGGAGTCAGTTATCGTACACGAGAAGAAATTCACGAAGTAAGAAGTAAGAGGGATCCTATAAT
AATTCTCCAAGATAGAATGGTAAACAGCAAGCTCGCCACTGTGAAGAATTAAAGGAAATTGGGGCTGAGT
GAGGAAAGAAATTGATGATGCTGCCAGTTTGCTACCACTGATCCTGAGCMCATTGGAGATAGGCATCACA
TCTACAGCAGTGATCATCTTTGAGTCGTGTGCAATCCATGATCAGTTAGTCGTCAGTAACTAGTACGCGT
AGTCGACATCACCTCTGATACAATTGGGAGATGACTGATTCTACCWGTGCTCTTTASCAGTGGAACGCCK
CCTTATTGCCTKG
